>Addgene plasmid #87272 | pRS414 Hsh155 H331Q | addgene full sequence | sequence record 182542 | Addgene NGS Result
TCGCGCGTTTCGGTGATGACGGTGAAAACCTCTGACACATGCAGCTCCCGGAGACGGTCACAGCTTGTCT
GTAAGCGGATGCCGGGAGCAGACAAGCCCGTCAGGGCGCGTCAGCGGGTGTTGGCGGGTGTCGGGGCTGG
CTTAACTATGCGGCATCAGAGCAGATTGTACTGAGAGTGCACCATAGATCACGACATTACTATATATATA
ATATAGGAAGCATTTAATAGAACAGCATCGTAATATATGTGTACTTTGCAGTTATGACGCCAGATGGCAG
TAGTGGAAGATATTCTTTATTGAAAAATAGCTTGTCACCTTACGTACAATCTTGATCCGGAGCTTTTCTT
TTTTTGCCGATTAAGAATTAATTCGGTCGAAAAAAGAAAAGGAGAGGGCCAAGAGGGAGGGCATTGGTGA
CTATTGAGCACGTGAGTATACGTGATTAAGCACACAAAGGCAGCTTGGAGTATGTCTGTTATTAATTTCA
CAGGTAGTTCTGGTCCATTGGTGAAAGTTTGCGGCTTGCAGAGCACAGAGGCCGCAGAATGTGCTCTAGA
TTCCGATGCTGACTTGCTGGGTATTATATGTGTGCCCAATAGAAAGAGAACAATTGACCCGGTTATTGCA
AGGAAAATTTCAAGTCTTGTAAAAGCATATAAAAATAGTTCAGGCACTCCGAAATACTTGGTTGGCGTGT
TTCGTAATCAACCTAAGGAGGATGTTTTGGCTCTGGTCAATGATTACGGCATTGATATCGTCCAACTGCA
TGGAGATGAGTCGTGGCAAGAATACCAAGAGTTCCTCGGTTTGCCAGTTATTAAAAGACTCGTATTTCCA
AAAGACTGCAACATACTACTCAGTGCAGCTTCACAGAAACCTCATTCGTTTATTCCCTTGTTTGATTCAG
AAGCAGGTGGGACAGGTGAACTTTTGGATTGGAACTCGATTTCTGACTGGGTTGGAAGGCAAGAGAGCCC
CGAAAGCTTACATTTTATGTTAGCTGGTGGACTGACGCCAGAAAATGTTGGTGATGCGCTTAGATTAAAT
GGCGTTATTGGTGTTGATGTAAGCGGAGGTGTGGAGACAAATGGTGTAAAAGACTCTAACAAAATAGCAA
ATTTCGTCAAAAATGCTAAGAAATAGGTTATTACTGAGTAGTATTTATTTAAGTATTGTTTGTGCACTTG
CCGATCTATGCGGTGTGAAATACCGCACAGATGCGTAAGGAGAAAATACCGCATCAGGAAATTGTAAGCG
TTAATATTTTGTTAAAATTCGCGTTAAATTTTTGTTAAATCAGCTCATTTTTTAACCAATAGGCCGAAAT
CGGCAAAATCCCTTATAAATCAAAAGAATAGACCGAGATAGGGT
[37 nt withheld, positions 1375-1411]
AAAGAACGTGGACTCCAACGTCAAAGG
[49 nt withheld, positions 1439-1487]
T
[91 nt withheld, positions 1489-1579]
G
[124 nt withheld, positions 1581-1704]
CCATTCGCCATTCAGGCTGCGCAACTGTTGGGAAGGGCGATCGGTGCGGGCCTCTTCGCTATTACGCCAG
CTGGCGAAAGGGGGATGTGCTGCAAGGCGATTAAGTTGGGTAACGCCAGGGTTTTCCCAGTCACGACGTT
GTAAAACGACGGCCAGTGAGCGCGCGTAATACGACTCACTATAGGGCGAATTGGGTACCGGGCCCCCCCC
TCGAGCATGTACTTTCCGCCTAACTACCATCACCTGTCTTTATTTATTCCGCTGACAGATATGCACAACC
AATTATCGTCTCTTGAAAGCTTTTTAGACGTGATTGCTGTTATTTGGCACGTTGTTAGTATTTAAGCTTA
TTCGGGTTTGCATTGATATTTGCCCGAGCAGAAATCTCCTTCTCGATGAGTTAGAACTGAAACATCTCTT
CAATTACTTATACATAATAAACATAGAAAGCCAGGACCTGTCATCATGAGTCATCCGATTCAATTTGTAA
ACGCTAATAATAGCGATAAGAGCCACCAATTAGGCGGTCAATATTCTATTCCTCAGGATTTGAGGGAAAA
CCTGCAGAAAGAAGCTGCACGTATTGGTGAGAACGAAAAAGATGTGCTACAGGAAAAAATGGAAACTAGG
ACAGTGCAAAATCGAGAGGATTCATACCACAAAAGAAGGTTTGATATGAAGTTTGAGCCGGATTCCGATA
CACAAACTGTTACGTCTTCAGAAAATACCCAAGACGCTGTCGTGCCAAGGAAAAGAAAATCTCGTTGGGA
TGTAAAAGGGTACGAGCCACCTGATGAATCTTCAACAGCGGTCAAAGAAAACTCTGATAGTGCTTTGGTT
AATGTAGAAGGAATCCATGATTTGATGTTTTTTAAACCTTCTGACCATAAATATTTCGCCGACGTTATAT
CCAAAAAACCCATAGATGAGTTAAATAAGGATGAAAAGAAAGAAAGAACCCTGTCGATGTTACTTCTGAA
AATAAAAAATGGCAATACAGCGAGTAGGAGGACTTCTATGCGGATTTTAACCGATAAAGCTGTTACATTT
GGTCCAGAAATGATATTTAACCGCTTATTGCCCATATTACTAGACAGAAGTTTGGAAGACCAGGAAAGAC
ATCTAATGATCAAGACCATAGATCGCGTCCTTTACCAGCTAGGAGATTTAACAAAACCTTACGTTCACAA
AATACTTGTAGTAGCTGCCCCATTGCTAATAGATGAAGATCCAATGGTTCGTTCAACAGGCCAGGAGATA
ATCACCAATCTGTCTACAGTCGCTGGCCTAAAAACCATTCTAACAGTAATGAGACCTGATATTGAGAATG
AGGATGAGTATGTTAGAAATGTAACTTCAAGAGCGGCGGCTGTGGTGGCAAAAGCCCTTGGTGTTAATCA
ATTGCTTCCTTTCATCAATGCAGCATGCCACTCACGGAAGTCTTGGAAAGCAAGGCAAACTGGCATAAAA
ATTGTGCAGCAAATAGGTATACTTTTGGGAATAGGTGTCTTGAATCATCTTACTGGGCTGATGAGTTGTA
TCAAAGACTGCCTAATGGATGATCACGTTCCGGTGCGAATTGTTACAGCACATACTTTATCAACACTAGC
AGAAAATTCTTATCCATATGGTATCGAAGTTTTCAACGTTGTACTGGAGCCATTATGGAAGGGTATAAGA
AGTCATCGTGGTAAAGTGCTATCTTCTTTTTTAAAAGCTGTTGGATCTATGATCCCATTGATGGACCCAG
AGTATGCCGGTTATTATACCACAGAAGCAATGAGAATAATTAGACGTGAATTCGACTCTCCCGATGATGA
AATGAAAAAGACCATTCTTTTAGTATTACAAAAATGTAGCGCTGTAGAATCCATAACGCCAAAATTTCTG
AGAGAAGAAATCGCGCCAGAATTCTTTCAAAAATTTTGGGTCAGACGAGTGGCATTGGATAGACCATTAA
ACAAAGTTGTTACATATACTACTGTTACATTAGCAAAGAAATTAGGTTGTTCTTATACCATTGATAAATT
ATTAACACCATTGAGAGATGAAGCTGAGCCGTTCAGAACAATGGCTGTCCATGCTGTTACTAGAACAGTA
AACTTATTAGGGACAGCAGATTTAGATGAGAGATTAGAAACGAGGCTTATTGATGCGCTCTTGATAGCAT
TTCAAGAACAAACAAATAGTGATTCTATAATCTTTAAAGGGTTTGGGGCAGTGACGGTGTCACTTGACAT
CCGTATGAAACCGTTTTTAGCACCCATTGTGAGTACGATTTTAAATCATTTAAAGCATAAAACTCCCTTG
GTTCGTCAACATGCAGCAGATCTATGTGCCATACTAATACCAGTCATCAAGAACTGTCACGAATTCGAAA
TGTTGAATAAATTGAACATTATATTGTATGAATCCTTAGGCGAAGTATATCCAGAGGTATTAGGTTCTAT
AATCAACGCTATGTACTGTATTACTAGCGTAATGGATTTGGATAAACTACAACCTCCTATTAATCAAATT
TTACCAACCTTAACTCCAATTTTAAGAAACAAGCATAGAAAAGTCGAAGTAAACACTATCAAATTTGTTG
GACTTATTGGTAAATTAGCACCTACCTATGCACCTCCTAAAGAATGGATGAGAATATGTTTTGAACTATT
AGAACTTTTGAAAAGTACAAATAAAGAAATAAGAAGATCAGCAAATGCCACGTTTGGATTCATTGCTGAA
GCAATTGGACCTCACGATGTTCTTGTTGCGTTATTGAACAATTTAAAGGTTCAAGAACGTCAGTTACGTG
TATGCACGGCTGTTGCTATCGGTATCGTTGCTAAAGTGTGTGGTCCTTACAACGTGCTGCCAGTAATCAT
GAATGAATACACAACACCAGAGACTAATGTTCAAAACGGTGTTCTCAAGGCCATGTCATTCATGTTTGAG
TACATTGGTAACATGTCTAAGGATTACATATACTTCATAACACCATTATTAGAAGATGCACTCACCGATA
GGGATTTAGTTCATCGTCAGACAGCGTCGAACGTAATAACCCACTTAGCTTTAAACTGTTCAGGTACAGG
TCACGAAGATGCCTTCATTCATTTAATGAATCTTCTAATACCCAATATTTTTGAAACTTCACCACATGCT
ATTATGCGTATTTTAGAAGGTTTGGAGGCACTGAGTCAAGCTCTTGGCCCTGGACTATTCATGAACTACA
TATGGGCAGGATTGTTCCATCCAGCGAAGAATGTAAGGAAAGCATTTTGGAGGGTGTATAATAACATGTA
CGTAATGTACCAGGACGCCATGGTACCTTTTTACCCCGTTACACCAGACAACAATGAAGAATATATAGAA
GAACTGGATTTAGTTCTGTGAATATATATAGAGCATATAAATAACCACAACTTGTAAGAATATTTTACTT
GACACACCTATATCATCACGTCACGATGCCTTCATAGATTATGATGAAATATAAACAGAACCTGCTATTG
GAAAAAAAAGGGCAGGAAAAAATTTTGTGAAAGTGAGTAAAAGAAAGATGAAGAGCGAGACATGGATAAT
AAGAAATAGATGTCACTAATGGACAATTGGAAGACTGATATGGAAAGTTACGATGAAGGAGGAGCTCCAG
CTTTTGTTCCCTTTAGTGAGGGTTAATTGCGCGCTTGGCGTAATCATGGTCATAGCTGTTTCCTGTGTGA
AATTGTTATCCGCTCACAATTCCACACAACATACGAGCCGGAAGCATAAAGTGTAAAGCCTGGGGTGCCT
AATGAGTGAGCTAACTCACATTAATTGCGTTGCGCTCACTGCCCGCTTTCCAGTCGGGAAACCTGTCGTG
CCAGCTGCATTAATGAATCGGCCAACGCGCGGGGAGAGGCGGTTTGCGTATTGGGCGCTCTTCCGCTTCC
TCGCTCACTGACTCGCTGCGCTCGGTCGTTCGGCTGCGGCGAGCGGTATCAGCTCACTCAAAGGCGGTAA
TACGGTTATCCACAGAATCAGGGGATAACGCAGGAAAGAACATGTGAGCAAAAGGCCAGCAAAAGGCCAG
GAACCGTAAAAAGGCCGCGTTGCTGGCGTTTTTCCATAGGCTCCGCCCCCCTGACGAGCATCACAAAAAT
CGACGCTCAAGTCAGAGGTGGCGAAACCCGACAGGACTATAAAGATACCAGGCGTTTCCCCCTGGAAGCT
CCCTCGTGCGCTCTCCTGTTCCGACCCTGCCGCTTACCGGATACCTGTCCGCCTTTCTCCCTTCGGGAAG
CGTGGCGCTTTCTCATAGCTCACGCTGTAGGTATCTCAGTTCGGTGTAGGTCGTTCGCTCCAAGCTGGGC
TGTGTGCACGAACCCCCCGTTCAGCCCGACCGCTGCGCCTTATCCGGTAACTATCGTCTTGAGTCCAACC
CGGTAAGACACGACTTATCGCCACTGGCAGCAGCCACTGGTAACAGGATTAGCAGAGCGAGGTATGTAGG
CGGTGCTACAGAGTTCTTGAAGTGGTGGCCTAACTACGGCTACACTAGAAGAACAGTATTTGGTATCTGC
GCTCTGCTGAAGCCAGTTACCTTCGGAAAAAGAGTTGGTAGCTCTTGATCCGGCAAACAAACCACCGCTG
GTAGCGGTGGTTTTTTTGTTTGCAAGCAGCAGATTACGCGCAGAAAAAAAGGATCTCAAGAAGATCCTTT
GATCTTTTCTACGGGGTCTGACGCTCAGTGGAACGAAAACTCACGTTAAGGGATTTTGGTCATGAGATTA
TCAAAAAGGATCTTCACCTAGATCCTTTTAAATTAAAAATGAAGTTTTAAATCAATCTAAAGTATATATG
AGTAAACTTGGTCTGACAGTTACCAATGCTTAATCAGTGAGGCACCTATCTCAGCGATCTGTCTATTTCG
TTCATCCATAGTTGCCTGACTCCCCGTCGTGTAGATAACTACGATACGGGAGGGCTTACCATCTGGCCCC
AGTGCTGCAATGATACCGCGAGACCCACGCTCACCGGCTCCAGATTTATCAGCAATAAACCAGCCAGCCG
GAAGGGCCGAGCGCAGAAGTGGTCCTGCAACTTTATCCGCCTCCATCCAGTCTATTAATTGTTGCCGGGA
AGCTAGAGTAAGTAGTTCGCCAGTTAATAGTTTGCGCAACGTTGTTGCCATTGCTACAGGCATCGTGGTG
TCACGCTCGTCGTTTGGTATGGCTTCATTCAGCTCCGGTTCCCAACGATCAAGGCGAGTTACATGATCCC
CCATGTTGTGCAAAAAAGCGGTTAGCTCCTTCGGTCCTCCGATCGTTGTCAGAAGTAAGTTGGCCGCAGT
GTTATCACTCATGGTTATGGCAGCACTGCATAATTCTCTTACTGTCATGCCATCCGTAAGATGCTTTTCT
GTGACTGGTGAGTACTCAACCAAGTCATTCTGAGAATAGTGTATGCGGCGACCGAGTTGCTCTTGCCCGG
CGTCAATACGGGATAATACCGCGCCACATAGCAGAACTTTAAAAGTGCTCATCATTGGAAAACGTTCTTC
GGGGCGAAAACTCTCAAGGATCTTACCGCTGTTGAGATCCAGTTCGATGTAACCCACTCGTGCACCCAAC
TGATCTTCAGCATCTTTTACTTTCACCAGCGTTTCTGGGTGAGCAAAAACAGGAAGGCAAAATGCCGCAA
AAAAGGGAATAAGGGCGACACGGAAATGTTGAATACTCATACTCTTCCTTTTTCAATATTATTGAAGCAT
TTATCAGGGTTATTGTCTCATGAGCGGATACATATTTGAATGTATTTAGAAAAATAAACAAATAGGGGTT
CCGCGCACATTTCCCCGAAAAGTGCCACCTGGGTCCTTTTCATCACGTGCTATAAAAATAATTATAATTT
AAATTTTTTAATATAAATATATAAATTAAAAATAGAAAGTAAAAAAAGAAATTAAAGAAAAAATAGTTTT
TGTTTTCCGAAGATGTAAAAGACTCTAGGGGGATCGCCAACAAATACTACCTTTTATCTTGCTCTTCCTG
CTCTCAGGTATTAATGCCGAATTGTTTCATCTTGTCTGTGTAGAAGACCACACACGAAAATCCTGTGATT
TTACATTTTACTTATCGTTAATCGAATGTATATCTATTTAATCTGCTTTTCTTGTCTAATAAATATATAT
GTAAAGTACGCTTTTTGTTGAAATTTTTTAAACCTTTGTTTATTTTTTTTTCTTCATTCCGTAACTCTTC
TACCTTCTTTATTTACTTTCTAAAATCCAAATACAAAACATAAAAATAAATAAACACAGAGTAAATTCCC
AAATTATTCCATCATTAAAAGATACGAGGCGCGTGTAAGTTACAGGCAAGCGATCCGTCTAAGAAACCAT
TATTATCATGACATTAACCTATAAAAATAGGCGTATCACGAGGCCCTTTCGTC
Features (pLannotate 1.2.2; 19 found; start..end, strand, type, name):
    137..186     +  misc_feature   bom (fragment): basis of mobility region from pBR322
    324..471     +  promoter       TRP1 promoter: S. cerevisiae TRP1
    472..1146    +  CDS            TRP1: phosphoribosylanthranilate isomerase, required for tryptophan biosynthesis; S. cerevisiae TRP1; yeast auxotrophic marker
   1197..1248    +  misc_feature   bom (fragment): basis of mobility region from pBR322
   1276..1704    -  rep_origin     f1 ori (sequence partly withheld): f1 bacteriophage origin of replication; arrow indicates direction of (+) strand synthesis
   1708..1863    -  CDS            lacZα (fragment): LacZα fragment of β-galactosidase; lacZ fragment
   1871..1889    +  promoter       T7 promoter: promoter for bacteriophage T7 RNA polymerase
   2170..5082    +  CDS            HSH155: SF3B1_YEAST - Experimental evidence at protein level: Swiss-Prot protein existence level 1. Contacts pre-mRNA on both sides of the branch site early in spliceosome assembly. From Saccharomyces cerevisiae (strain ATCC 204508 / S288c) (Baker's yeast).
   5284..5337    +  CDS            ABZ2 (fragment): PABC_YEAST - Experimental evidence at protein level: Swiss-Prot protein existence level 1. Converts 4-amino-4-deoxychorismate into 4-aminobenzoate (PABA) and pyruvate. From Saccharomyces cerevisiae (strain ATCC 204508 / S288c) (Baker's yeast).
   5354..5372    -  promoter       T3 promoter: promoter for bacteriophage T3 RNA polymerase
   5417..5433    -  protein_bind   lac operator: The lac repressor binds to the lac operator to inhibit transcription in E. coli. This inhibition can be relieved by adding lactose or isopropyl-β-D-thiogalactopyranoside (IPTG). lac repressor encoded by lacI
   5441..5471    -  promoter       lac promoter: promoter for the E. coli lac operon
   5486..5507    -  protein_bind   CAP binding site: CAP binding activates transcription in the presence of cAMP. E. coli catabolite activator protein
   5520..5612    -  CDS            lacI (fragment): lac repressor; lacI; The lac repressor binds to the lac operator to inhibit transcription in E. coli. This inhibition can be relieved by adding lactose or isopropyl-β-D-thiogalactopyranoside (IPTG).
   5795..6383    -  rep_origin     ori: high-copy-number ColE1/pMB1/pBR322/pUC origin of replication
   6554..7414    -  CDS            AmpR: β-lactamase; bla; confers resistance to ampicillin, carbenicillin, and related antibiotics
   7415..7519    -  promoter       AmpR promoter: bla
   7556..8059    +  misc_feature   CEN/ARS: S. cerevisiae CEN6 centromere fused to an autonomously replicating sequence
   8127..35      +  CDS            rop (fragment) (across the origin): Rop protein, which maintains plasmids at low copy number; rop
