[The description below was written by a language model from this plasmid's Addgene catalogue record and pLannotate feature annotations shown in this document.]
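Description:
pRS414 Hsh155 H331Q is an E. coli–yeast shuttle plasmid built on the pRS414 backbone, a centromeric vector for low-copy maintenance in Saccharomyces cerevisiae. In bacteria it replicates from a high-copy ColE1/pUC-type origin and is selected with ampicillin through the β-lactamase (AmpR) gene. In yeast the CEN6/ARS element provides replication and stable segregation, and the TRP1 marker, driven by its own promoter, allows selection in tryptophan auxotrophs. The backbone also carries an f1 phage origin and the remnants of a lacZα/lac promoter cloning region, with T7 and T3 promoters flanking the polylinker. The whole plasmid is about 8.1 kb.

The insert is a roughly 3.4 kb fragment of S. cerevisiae HSH155 (YMR288W) cloned between SacI and XhoI. HSH155 is the yeast counterpart of the SF3b1 spliceosome component, which contacts pre-mRNA on both sides of the branch site early in spliceosome assembly. The annotated coding sequence spans about 2.9 kb, leaving roughly 280 bp upstream and some sequence downstream, including a short fragment annotated as the ABZ2 gene. This suggests a genomic fragment with native flanking sequence. The record does not explicitly name the promoter that drives expression in yeast, and no epitope tag or reporter is annotated.

The encoded protein carries the H331Q substitution. According to the associated publication, the plasmid comes from work in which SF3b1 mutations linked to myelodysplastic syndromes were tested in yeast for their effect on the fidelity of branch-site selection during splicing. It serves to express this mutant Hsh155 allele in yeast.
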