Addgene plasmid #87272: pRS414 Hsh155 H331Q
Purpose: Encodes Hsh155 H331Q for expression in yeast
Depositing lab: Aaron Hoskins. Depositing organization: University of Wisconsin, Madison. Publication: SF3b1 mutations associated with myelodysplastic syndromes alter the fidelity of branchsite selection in yeast. Carrocci TJ, Zoerner DM, Paulson JC, Hoskins AA. Nucleic Acids Res. 2017 Jan 6. pii: gkw1349. doi: 10.1093/nar/gkw1349. PubMed 28062854.
Backbone
  Vector backbone: pRS414
  Backbone manufacturer: ATCC
  Backbone size w/o insert (bp): 4788
  Total vector size (bp): 8124
  Vector type: Bacterial Expression, Yeast Expression
  Selectable markers: TRP1
Growth in bacteria
  Bacterial resistance: Ampicillin, 100 μg/mL
  Growth temperature: 37°C
  Growth strain: DH5alpha
  Copy number: Unknown
Gene/Insert
  Gene/Insert name: HSH155
  Species: S. cerevisiae (budding yeast)
  Insert size (bp): 3426
  Mutation: H331Q
  GenBank ID: NP_014015.1
  Entrez Gene: HSH155 (a.k.a. YMR288W)
  Cloning method: Restriction Enzyme; 5′ cloning site SacI (not destroyed); 3′ cloning site XhoI (not destroyed)
  Sequencing primers: 5′ TGTAAAACGACGGCCAGT; 3′ CAGGAAACAGCTATGAC
Terms and licenses: Academic/Nonprofit Terms; Industry Terms: Not Available to Industry
How to cite: pRS414 Hsh155 H331Q was a gift from Aaron Hoskins (Addgene plasmid # 87272 ; http://n2t.net/addgene:87272 ; RRID:Addgene_87272)
